Addgene plasmid #24936: pBabepuro3-p18 F37I
Depositing lab: Lynda Chin. Depositing organization: Dana-Farber Cancer Institute. Publication: Feedback circuit among INK4 tumor suppressors constrains human glioblastoma development. Wiedemeyer R, Brennan C, Heffernan TP, Xiao Y, Mahoney J, Protopopov A, Zheng H, Bignell G, Furnari F, Cavenee WK, Hahn WC, Ichimura K, Collins VP, Chu GC, Stratton MR, Ligon KL, Futreal PA, Chin L. Cancer Cell. 2008 Apr . 13(4):355-64. 10.1016/j.ccr.2008.02.010 PubMed 18394558.
Backbone
  Vector backbone: pBabe puro3
  Backbone size w/o insert (bp): 5200
  Vector type: Mammalian Expression, Retroviral
  Selectable markers: Puromycin
Growth in bacteria
  Bacterial resistance: Ampicillin, 100 μg/mL
  Growth temperature: 37°C
  Growth strain: Stbl3
  Growth instructions: Stbl3
  Copy number: High Copy
Gene/Insert
  Gene/Insert name: p18
  Species: H. sapiens (human)
  Insert size (bp): 600
  Mutation: F37I
  Entrez Gene: CDKN2C (a.k.a. INK4C, p18, p18-INK4C)
  Cloning method: Restriction Enzyme
  Sequencing primers: 5′ pBABE-5; 3′ pBABE-3
Terms and licenses: Academic/Nonprofit Terms; Industry Terms: Not Available to Industry
How to cite: pBabepuro3-p18 F37I was a gift from Lynda Chin (Addgene plasmid # 24936 ; http://n2t.net/addgene:24936 ; RRID:Addgene_24936)
