[The description below was written by a language model from this plasmid's Addgene catalogue record.]
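Description:
pBabepuro3-p18 F37I is a retroviral mammalian expression plasmid built on the pBabe puro3 backbone (about 5.2 kb without insert). It carries an insert of roughly 600 bp encoding human p18 (CDKN2C, also known as INK4C or p18-INK4C) with an F37I point substitution. The insert was introduced by restriction enzyme cloning. In bacteria the plasmid is maintained at high copy under ampicillin selection, and the record lists a recombination-deficient strain as the host, a common choice for vectors that contain repeated retroviral LTR sequences. No feature table is provided, so the promoter arrangement is not explicitly recorded. In pBabe-family vectors generally, the cloned gene is transcribed from the 5' Moloney murine leukaemia virus LTR, and the puromycin resistance gene is driven by a separate internal promoter. A packaging signal allows the transcript to be encapsidated when the plasmid is introduced into a retroviral packaging cell line.

The resulting virus can stably integrate the p18 F37I cassette into dividing mammalian cells, and transduced populations are then selected with puromycin. CDKN2C encodes a member of the INK4 family of cyclin-dependent kinase inhibitors, which restrain CDK4/6 activity and G1 to S progression. The associated publication concerns a feedback circuit among INK4 tumour suppressors in human glioblastoma, which suggests that this mutant was used to test the function of a p18 variant in comparison with the wild-type protein. The record does not state the functional effect of F37I, the origin of the mutation, or whether the insert carries any epitope tag.
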