>Addgene plasmid #24936 | pBabepuro3-p18 F37I | addgene partial sequence | sequence record 30787 | 24936 with pBABE-5
CCGAGCCTTGGGGGAACGAGTTGGCGTCCGCAGCTGCCAGGGGGGACCTAGAGCAACTTACTAGTTTGTT
GCAAAATAATGTAAACGTCAATGCACAAAATGGAATTGGAAGGACTGCGCTGCAGGTTATGAAACTTGGA
AATCCCGAGATTGCCAGGAGACTGCTACTTAGAGGTGCTAATCCCGATTTGAAAGACCGAACTGGTTTCG
CTGTCATTCATGATGCGGCCAGAGCAGGTTTCCTGGACACTTTACAGACTTTGCTGGAGTTTCAAGCTGA
TGTTAACATCGAGGATAATGAAGGGAACCTGCCCTTGCACTTGGCTGCCAAAGAAGGCCACCTCCGGGTG
GTGGAGTTCCTGGTGAAGCACACGGCCAGCAATGTGGGGCATCGGAACCATAAGGGGGACACCGCCTGTG
ATTTGGCCAGGCTCTATGGGAGGAATGAGGTTGTTAGCCTGATGCAGGCAAACGGGGCTGGGGGAGCCAC
AAATCTTCAATAAAGATCTCCCATCGATGGGGTCGACCCTGTGGAATGTGTGTCAGTTAGGGTGTGGAAA
GTCCCCAGGCTCCCCAGCAGGCAGAAGTATGCAAAGCATGCATCTCAATTAGTCAGCAACCAGGTGTGGA
AAGTCCCCAGGCTCCCCAGCAGGCAGAAGTATGCAAAGCATGCATCTCAATTAGTCAGCAACCATAGTCC
CGCCCCTAACTCCGCCCATCCCGCCCCTAACTCCGCCCAGTTCCGCCCATTCTCCGCCCCATGGCTGACT
A
